Addgene plasmid #144421: TFORF2945
Purpose: Lentiviral vector for overexpressing transcription factor ORFs with unique 24-bp barcodes. Barcodes facilitate identification of transcription factors in pooled screens.
Depositing lab: Feng Zhang. Depositing organization: Broad Institute. Publication: A transcription factor atlas of directed differentiation. Joung J, Ma S, Tay T, Geiger-Schuller KR, Kirchgatterer PC, Verdine VK, Guo B, Arias-Garcia MA, Allen WE, Singh A, Kuksenko O, Abudayyeh OO, Gootenberg JS, Fu Z, Macrae RK, Buenrostro JD, Regev A, Zhang F. Cell. 2023 Jan 5;186(1):209-229.e26. doi: 10.1016/j.cell.2022.11.026. PubMed 36608654.
Backbone
  Vector backbone: pLX_TRC317
  Backbone manufacturer: Broad Institute Genetic Perturbation Platform
  Backbone size w/o insert (bp): 8264
  Vector type: Mammalian Expression, Lentiviral
  Selectable markers: Puromycin
Growth in bacteria
  Bacterial resistance: Ampicillin, 100 μg/mL
  Growth temperature: 37°C
  Growth strain: NEB Stable
  Copy number: High Copy
Gene/Insert
  Gene/Insert name: NEUROD1
  Species: H. sapiens (human)
  Insert size (bp): 1172
  Entrez Gene: NEUROD1 (a.k.a. BETA2, BHF-1, MODY6, NEUROD, T2D, bHLHa3)
  Promoter: EF1a
  Cloning method: Unknown
  Sequencing primers: 5′ GGGTGGAGACTGAAGTTAGGCCAG; 3′ CACATAGCGTAAAAGGAGCAACATAG
Resource information
  A portion of this plasmid was derived from a plasmid made by: Genewiz synthesis
Terms and licenses: Academic/Nonprofit Terms; Industry Terms: Not Available to Industry
Depositor comments: NM_002500.5. The transcription factor ORF portion of this plasmid was synthesized by Genewiz. Please test multiple small colonies in case of plasmid recombination. To make this collection available in a timely manner, a portion of this collection was not fully sequenced by Addgene. If an Addgene verified full plasmid sequence is not available, please contact us prior to placing an order to request the full sequence.
How to cite: TFORF2945 was a gift from Feng Zhang (Addgene plasmid # 144421 ; http://n2t.net/addgene:144421 ; RRID:Addgene_144421)
