[The description below was written by a language model from this plasmid's Addgene catalogue record and pLannotate feature annotations shown in this document.]
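Description:
TFORF2945 is a lentiviral mammalian expression plasmid built on the pLX_TRC317 backbone from the Broad Institute Genetic Perturbation Platform, carrying the human NEUROD1 open reading frame (reference transcript NM_002500.5). It belongs to a barcoded transcription factor ORF collection in which each construct carries a unique 24-bp barcode, so that individual factors can be identified in pooled overexpression screens. In bacteria it is maintained through a high-copy ColE1/pUC-type origin and selected with ampicillin via β-lactamase. An f1 origin and remnants of a lac/T7/T3 cloning region are also present in the backbone. The depositor notes a risk of plasmid recombination, which is common for LTR-containing vectors.

The viral portion has a third-generation layout. An RSV promoter drives a truncated HIV-1 5' LTR, followed by the Ψ packaging signal with a gag fragment, the Rev response element, a cPPT/CTS, and a self-inactivating ΔU3 3' LTR with a downstream SV40 polyadenylation signal. Two expression units sit between the LTRs. The first is an SV40 early promoter/origin driving puromycin N-acetyltransferase for selection of transduced cells. The second is the strong constitutive EF-1α promoter driving NEUROD1, a bHLH transcriptional activator that binds E-box sequences and contributes to several cell differentiation pathways. A WPRE downstream of the ORF enhances transcript stability and expression. The barcode is not annotated in the feature table. The catalogue insert size is about 100 bp longer than the annotated coding sequence, so the barcode may lie in the short interval between the ORF and the WPRE, where only a U6 promoter fragment is called. The construct is used to overexpress NEUROD1 in directed-differentiation and pooled transcription factor screening experiments.
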