Features (pLannotate 1.2.2; 31 found; start..end, strand, type, name):
      1..227     +  promoter       RSV promoter: Rous sarcoma virus enhancer/promoter
    228..408     +  LTR            5' LTR (truncated): truncated 5' long terminal repeat (LTR) from HIV-1
    455..580     +  misc_feature   HIV-1 Ψ: packaging signal of human immunodeficiency virus type 1
    564..927     +  CDS            HIV-1 gag (fragment): gag protein from human immunodeficiency virus 1; gag
   1073..1306    +  misc_feature   RRE: The Rev response element (RRE) of HIV-1 allows for Rev-dependent mRNA export from the nucleus to the cytoplasm.
   1683..1709    +  CDS            Rev (fragment): human immunodeficiency virus 1 (HIV-1) Rev protein; rev; enhances nuclear export of unspliced and incompletely spliced viral mRNAs
   1716..1739    +  promoter       SV40 promoter (fragment): SV40 early promoter
   1740..1811    +  promoter       SV40 promoter (fragment): SV40 enhancer and early promoter
   1835..1970    +  rep_origin     SV40 ori: SV40 origin of replication
   2016..2612    +  CDS            PuroR (fragment): puromycin N-acetyltransferase; pac from Streptomyces; confers resistance to puromycin
   2661..2778    +  misc_feature   cPPT/CTS: central polypurine tract and central termination sequence of HIV-1
   2843..2909    +  CDS            small t antigen (fragment): SV40 (simian virus 40) small t antigen
   2916..4094    +  promoter       EF-1α promoter: strong constitutive promoter for human elongation factor EF-1α
   4111..5178    +  CDS            NEUROD1: NDF1_HUMAN - Also known as BHLHA3, NEUROD. Experimental evidence at protein level: Swiss-Prot protein existence level 1. Acts as a transcriptional activator: mediates transcriptional activation by binding to E box-containing promoter consensus core sequences 5'-CANNTG-3'. Associates with the p300/CBP transcription coactivator complex to stimulate transcription of the secretin gene as well as the gene encoding the cyclin-dependent kinase inhibitor CDKN1A. Contributes to the regulation of several cell differentiation pathways, like those that promote the formation of early retinal ganglion cells
   5194..5247    +  promoter       U6 promoter (fragment): RNA polymerase III promoter for human U6 snRNA
   5289..5877    +  misc_feature   WPRE: woodchuck hepatitis virus posttranscriptional regulatory element
   5928..5947    +  misc_feature   cPPT/CTS (fragment): central polypurine tract and central termination sequence of HIV-1
   5949..6182    +  LTR            3' LTR (ΔU3): self-inactivating 3' long terminal repeat (LTR) from HIV-1
   6260..6381    +  polyA_signal   SV40 poly(A) signal: SV40 polyadenylation signal
   6421..6556    +  rep_origin     SV40 ori: SV40 origin of replication
   6577..6595    -  promoter       T7 promoter: promoter for bacteriophage T7 RNA polymerase
   6603..6758    +  CDS            lacZα (fragment): LacZα fragment of β-galactosidase; lacZ fragment
   6763..7191    +  rep_origin     f1 ori (sequence partly withheld): f1 bacteriophage origin of replication; arrow indicates direction of (+) strand synthesis
   7244..7348    +  promoter       AmpR promoter: bla
   7349..8209    +  CDS            AmpR: β-lactamase; bla; confers resistance to ampicillin, carbenicillin, and related antibiotics
   8380..8968    +  rep_origin     ori: high-copy-number ColE1/pMB1/pBR322/pUC origin of replication
   9151..9243    +  CDS            lacI (fragment): lac repressor; lacI; The lac repressor binds to the lac operator to inhibit transcription in E. coli. This inhibition can be relieved by adding lactose or isopropyl-β-D-thiogalactopyranoside (IPTG).
   9256..9277    +  protein_bind   CAP binding site: CAP binding activates transcription in the presence of cAMP. E. coli catabolite activator protein
   9292..9322    +  promoter       lac promoter: promoter for the E. coli lac operon
   9330..9346    +  protein_bind   lac operator: The lac repressor binds to the lac operator to inhibit transcription in E. coli. This inhibition can be relieved by adding lactose or isopropyl-β-D-thiogalactopyranoside (IPTG). lac repressor encoded by lacI
   9391..9409    +  promoter       T3 promoter: promoter for bacteriophage T3 RNA polymerase
>Addgene plasmid #144421 | TFORF2945 | addgene full sequence | sequence record 386493 | Addgene NGS Result
TGTAGTCTTATGCAATACTCTTGTAGTCTTGCAACATGGTAACGATGAGTTAGCAACATGCCTTACAAGG
AGAGAAAAAGCACCGTGCATGCCGATTGGTGGAAGTAAGGTGGTACGATCGTGCCTTATTAGGAAGGCAA
CAGACGGGTCTGACATGGATTGGACGAACCACTGAATTGCCGCATTGCAGAGATATTGTATTTAAGTGCC
TAGCTCGATACATAAACGGGTCTCTCTGGTTAGACCAGATCTGAGCCTGGGAGCTCTCTGGCTAACTAGG
GAACCCACTGCTTAAGCCTCAATAAAGCTTGCCTTGAGTGCTTCAAGTAGTGTGTGCCCGTCTGTTGTGT
GACTCTGGTAACTAGAGATCCCTCAGACCCTTTTAGTCAGTGTGGAAAATCTCTAGCAGTGGCGCCCGAA
CAGGGACTTGAAAGCGAAAGGGAAACCAGAGGAGCTCTCTCGACGCAGGACTCGGCTTGCTGAAGCGCGC
ACGGCAAGAGGCGAGGGGCGGCGACTGGTGAGTACGCCAAAAATTTTGACTAGCGGAGGCTAGAAGGAGA
GAGATGGGTGCGAGAGCGTCAGTATTAAGCGGGGGAGAATTAGATCGCGATGGGAAAAAATTCGGTTAAG
GCCAGGGGGAAAGAAAAAATATAAATTAAAACATATAGTATGGGCAAGCAGGGAGCTAGAACGATTCGCA
GTTAATCCTGGCCTGTTAGAAACATCAGAAGGCTGTAGACAAATACTGGGACAGCTACAACCATCCCTTC
AGACAGGATCAGAAGAACTTAGATCATTATATAATACAGTAGCAACCCTCTATTGTGTGCATCAAAGGAT
AGAGATAAAAGACACCAAGGAAGCTTTAGACAAGATAGAGGAAGAGCAAAACAAAAGTAAGACCACCGCA
CAGCAAGCGGCCGCTGATCTTCAGACCTGGAGGAGGAGATATGAGGGACAATTGGAGAAGTGAATTATAT
AAATATAAAGTAGTAAAAATTGAACCATTAGGAGTAGCACCCACCAAGGCAAAGAGAAGAGTGGTGCAGA
GAGAAAAAAGAGCAGTGGGAATAGGAGCTTTGTTCCTTGGGTTCTTGGGAGCAGCAGGAAGCACTATGGG
CGCAGCGTCAATGACGCTGACGGTACAGGCCAGACAATTATTGTCTGGTATAGTGCAGCAGCAGAACAAT
TTGCTGAGGGCTATTGAGGCGCAACAGCATCTGTTGCAACTCACAGTCTGGGGCATCAAGCAGCTCCAGG
CAAGAATCCTGGCTGTGGAAAGATACCTAAAGGATCAACAGCTCCTGGGGATTTGGGGTTGCTCTGGAAA
ACTCATTTGCACCACTGCTGTGCCTTGGAATGCTAGTTGGAGTAATAAATCTCTGGAACAGATTTGGAAT
CACACGACCTGGATGGAGTGGGACAGAGAAATTAACAATTACACAAGCTTAATACACTCCTTAATTGAAG
AATCGCAAAACCAGCAAGAAAAGAATGAACAAGAATTATTGGAATTAGATAAATGGGCAAGTTTGTGGAA
TTGGTTTAACATAACAAATTGGCTGTGGTATATAAAATTATTCATAATGATAGTAGGAGGCTTGGTAGGT
TTAAGAATAGTTTTTGCTGTACTTTCTATAGTGAATAGAGTTAGGCAGGGATATTCACCATTATCGTTTC
AGACCCACCTCCCAACCCCGAGGGGACCCATGCATTGCATCTCAATTAGTCAGCAACCAGGTGTGGAAAG
TCCCCAGGCTCCCCAGCAGGCAGAAGTATGCAAAGCATGCGTCTCAATTAGTCAGCAACCATAGTCCCGC
CCCTAACTCCGCCCATCCCGCCCCTAACTCCGCCCAGTTCCGCCCATTCTCCGCCCCATGGCTGACTAAT
TTTTTTTATTTATGCAGAGGCCGAGGCCGCCTCGGCCTCTGAGCTATTCCAGAAGTAGTGAGGAGGCTTT
TTTGGAGGCCTAGGCTTTTGCAAAAAGCTTTCTAGAGGTACCACCGGAGCTTACCATGACCGAGTACAAG
CCCACGGTGCGCCTCGCCACCCGCGACGACGTCCCCAGGGCCGTACGCACCCTCGCCGCCGCGTTCGCCG
ACTACCCCGCCACGCGCCACACCGTCGATCCGGACCGCCACATCGAGCGGGTCACCGAGCTGCAAGAACT
CTTCCTCACGCGCGTCGGGCTCGACATCGGCAAGGTGTGGGTCGCGGACGACGGCGCCGCCGTGGCGGTC
TGGACCACGCCGGAGAGCGTCGAAGCGGGGGCGGTGTTCGCCGAGATCGGCCCGCGCATGGCCGAGTTGA
GCGGTTCCCGGCTGGCCGCGCAGCAACAGATGGAAGGCCTCCTGGCGCCGCACCGGCCCAAGGAGCCCGC
GTGGTTCCTGGCCACCGTCGGCGTCTCGCCCGACCACCAGGGCAAGGGTCTGGGCAGCGCCGTCGTGCTC
CCCGGAGTGGAGGCGGCCGAGCGCGCCGGGGTGCCCGCCTTCCTGGAGACCTCCGCGCCCCGCAACCTCC
CCTTCTACGAGCGGCTCGGCTTCACCGTCACCGCCGACGTCGAGGTGCCCGAAGGACCGCGCACCTGGTG
CATGACCCGCAAGCCCGGTGCCAGTTAACGAATTCTAGATCTTGAGACAAATGGCAGTATTCATCCACAA
TTTTAAAAGAAAAGGGGGGATTGGGGGGTACAGTGCAGGGGAAAGAATAGTAGACATAATAGCAACAGAC
ATACAAACTAAAGAATTACAAAAACAAATTACAAAAATTCAAAATTTTCGGGTTTATTACAGGGACAGCA
GAGATCCACTTTGGCGCCGGCTCGAGGCCTGCAGGTGCAAAGATGGATAAAGTTTTAAACAGAGAGGAAT
CTTTGCAGCTAATGGACCTTCTAGGTCTTGAAAGGAGTGGGAATTGGCTCCGGTGCCCGTCAGTGGGCAG
AGCGCACATCGCCCACAGTCCCCGAGAAGTTGGGGGGAGGGGTCGGCAATTGAACCGGTGCCTAGAGAAG
GTGGCGCGGGGTAAACTGGGAAAGTGATGTCGTGTACTGGCTCCGCCTTTTTCCCGAGGGTGGGGGAGAA
CCGTATATAAGTGCAGTAGTCGCCGTGAACGTTCTTTTTCGCAACGGGTTTGCCGCCAGAACACAGGTAA
GTGCCGTGTGTGGTTCCCGCGGGCCTGGCCTCTTTACGGGTTATGGCCCTTGCGTGCCTTGAATTACTTC
CACCTGGCTGCAGTACGTGATTCTTGATCCCGAGCTTCGGGTTGGAAGTGGGTGGGAGAGTTCGAGGCCT
TGCGCTTAAGGAGCCCCTTCGCCTCGTGCTTGAGTTGAGGCCTGGCCTGGGCGCTGGGGCCGCCGCGTGC
GAATCTGGTGGCACCTTCGCGCCTGTCTCGCTGCTTTCGATAAGTCTCTAGCCATTTAAAATTTTTGATG
ACCTGCTGCGACGCTTTTTTTCTGGCAAGATAGTCTTGTAAATGCGGGCCAAGATCTGCACACTGGTATT
TCGGTTTTTGGGGCCGCGGGCGGCGACGGGGCCCGTGCGTCCCAGCGCACATGTTCGGCGAGGCGGGGCC
TGCGAGCGCGGCCACCGAGAATCGGACGGGGGTAGTCTCAAGCTGGCCGGCCTGCTCTGGTGCCTGGCCT
CGCGCCGCCGTGTATCGCCCCGCCCTGGGCGGCAAGGCTGGCCCGGTCGGCACCAGTTGCGTGAGCGGAA
AGATGGCCGCTTCCCGGCCCTGCTGCAGGGAGCTCAAAATGGAGGACGCGGCGCTCGGGAGAGCGGGCGG
GTGAGTCACCCACACAAAGGAAAAGGGCCTTTCCGTCCTCAGCCGTCGCTTCATGTGACTCCACGGAGTA
CCGGGCGCCGTCCAGGCACCTCGATTAGTTCTCGAGCTTTTGGAGTACGTCGTCTTTAGGTTGGGGGGAG
GGGTTTTATGCGATGGAGTTTCCCCACACTGAGTGGGTGGAGACTGAAGTTAGGCCAGCTTGGCACTTGA
TGTAATTCTCCTTGGAATTTGCCCTTTTTGAGTTTGGATCTTGGTTCATTCTCAAGCCTCAGACAGTGGT
TCAAAGTTTTTTTCTTCCATTTCAGGTGTCGTGAGGCTAGCACCGCCACCATGACCAAATCGTACAGCGA
GAGTGGGCTGATGGGCGAGCCTCAGCCCCAAGGTCCTCCAAGCTGGACAGACGAGTGTCTCAGTTCTCAG
GACGAGGAGCACGAGGCAGACAAGAAGGAGGACGACCTCGAAACCATGAACGCAGAGGAGGACTCACTGA
GGAACGGGGGAGAGGAGGAGGACGAAGATGAGGACCTGGAAGAGGAGGAAGAAGAGGAAGAGGAGGATGA
CGATCAAAAGCCCAAGAGACGCGGCCCCAAAAAGAAGAAGATGACTAAGGCTCGCCTGGAGCGTTTTAAA
TTGAGACGCATGAAGGCTAACGCCCGGGAGCGGAACCGCATGCACGGACTGAACGCGGCGCTAGACAACC
TGCGCAAGGTGGTGCCTTGCTATTCTAAGACGCAGAAGCTGTCCAAAATCGAGACTCTGCGCTTGGCCAA
GAACTACATCTGGGCTCTGTCGGAGATCCTGCGCTCAGGCAAAAGCCCAGACCTGGTCTCCTTCGTTCAG
ACGCTTTGCAAGGGCTTATCCCAACCCACCACCAACCTGGTTGCGGGCTGCCTGCAACTCAATCCTCGGA
CTTTTCTGCCTGAGCAGAACCAGGACATGCCCCCCCACCTGCCGACGGCCAGCGCTTCCTTCCCTGTACA
CCCCTACTCCTACCAGTCGCCTGGGCTGCCCAGTCCGCCTTACGGTACCATGGACAGCTCCCATGTCTTC
CACGTTAAGCCTCCGCCGCACGCCTACAGCGCAGCGCTGGAGCCCTTCTTTGAAAGCCCTCTGACTGATT
GCACCAGCCCTTCCTTTGATGGACCCCTCAGCCCGCCGCTCAGCATCAATGGCAACTTCTCTTTCAAACA
CGAACCGTCCGCCGAGTTTGAGAAAAATTATGCCTTTACCATGCACTATCCTGCAGCGACACTGGCAGGG
GCCCAAAGCCACGGATCAATCTTCTCAGGCACCGCTGCCCCTCGCTGCGAGATCCCCATAGACAATATTA
TGTCCTTCGATAGCCATTCACATCATGAGCGAGTCATGAGTGCCCAGCTCAATGCCATATTTCATGATTA
GTAATGAACTAGTCCGTAACTTGAAAGTATTTCGATTTCTTGGCTTTATATATCTTGTGGAAAGGACGAT
AACGCCAATGCTCGGGGCCCGGAACGCGTTAAGTCGACAATCAACCTCTGGATTACAAAATTTGTGAAAG
ATTGACTGGTATTCTTAACTATGTTGCTCCTTTTACGCTATGTGGATACGCTGCTTTAATGCCTTTGTAT
CATGCTATTGCTTCCCGTATGGCTTTCATTTTCTCCTCCTTGTATAAATCCTGGTTGCTGTCTCTTTATG
AGGAGTTGTGGCCCGTTGTCAGGCAACGTGGCGTGGTGTGCACTGTGTTTGCTGACGCAACCCCCACTGG
TTGGGGCATTGCCACCACCTGTCAGCTCCTTTCCGGGACTTTCGCTTTCCCCCTCCCTATTGCCACGGCG
GAACTCATCGCCGCCTGCCTTGCCCGCTGCTGGACAGGGGCTCGGCTGTTGGGCACTGACAATTCCGTGG
TGTTGTCGGGGAAATCATCGTCCTTTCCTTGGCTGCTCGCCTGTGTTGCCACCTGGATTCTGCGCGGGAC
GTCCTTCTGCTACGTCCCTTCGGCCCTCAATCCAGCGGACCTTCCTTCCCGCGGCCTGCTGCCGGCTCTG
CGGCCTCTTCCGCGTCTTCGCCTTCGCCCTCAGACGAGTCGGATCTCCCTTTGGGCCGCCTCCCCGCGTC
GACTTTAAGACCAATGACTTACAAGGCAGCTGTAGATCTTAGCCACTTTTTAAAAGAAAAGGGGGGACTG
GAAGGGCTAATTCACTCCCAACGAAGACAAGATCTGCTTTTTGCTTGTACTGGGTCTCTCTGGTTAGACC
AGATCTGAGCCTGGGAGCTCTCTGGCTAACTAGGGAACCCACTGCTTAAGCCTCAATAAAGCTTGCCTTG
AGTGCTTCAAGTAGTGTGTGCCCGTCTGTTGTGTGACTCTGGTAACTAGAGATCCCTCAGACCCTTTTAG
TCAGTGTGGAAAATCTCTAGCAGTACGTATAGTAGTTCATGTCATCTTATTATTCAGTATTTATAACTTG
CAAAGAAATGAATATCAGAGAGTGAGAGGAACTTGTTTATTGCAGCTTATAATGGTTACAAATAAAGCAA
TAGCATCACAAATTTCACAAATAAAGCATTTTTTTCACTGCATTCTAGTTGTGGTTTGTCCAAACTCATC
AATGTATCTTATCATGTCTGGCTCTAGCTATCCCGCCCCTAACTCCGCCCATCCCGCCCCTAACTCCGCC
CAGTTCCGCCCATTCTCCGCCCCATGGCTGACTAATTTTTTTTATTTATGCAGAGGCCGAGGCCGCCTCG
GCCTCTGAGCTATTCCAGAAGTAGTGAGGAGGCTTTTTTGGAGGCCTAGGGACGTACCCAATTCGCCCTA
TAGTGAGTCGTATTACGCGCGCTCACTGGCCGTCGTTTTACAACGTCGTGACTGGGAAAACCCTGGCGTT
ACCCAACTTAATCGCCTTGCAGCACATCCCCCTTTCGCCAGCTGGCGTAATAGCGAAGAGGCCCGCACCG
ATCGCCCTTCCCAACAGTTGCGCAGCCTGAATGGCGAATGGG
[124 nt withheld, positions 6763-6886]
C
[91 nt withheld, positions 6888-6978]
A
[49 nt withheld, positions 6980-7028]
CCTTTGACGTTGGAGTCCACGTTCTTT
[37 nt withheld, positions 7056-7092]
ACCCTATCTCGGTCTATTCTTTTGATTTATAAGGGATTTTGCCGATTTCGGCCTATTGGTTAAAAAATGA
GCTGATTTAACAAAAATTTAACGCGAATTTTAACAAAATATTAACGCTTACAATTTAGGTGGCACTTTTC
GGGGAAATGTGCGCGGAACCCCTATTTGTTTATTTTTCTAAATACATTCAAATATGTATCCGCTCATGAG
ACAATAACCCTGATAAATGCTTCAATAATATTGAAAAAGGAAGAGTATGAGTATTCAACATTTCCGTGTC
GCCCTTATTCCCTTTTTTGCGGCATTTTGCCTTCCTGTTTTTGCTCACCCAGAAACGCTGGTGAAAGTAA
AAGATGCTGAAGATCAGTTGGGTGCACGAGTGGGTTACATCGAACTGGATCTCAACAGCGGTAAGATCCT
TGAGAGTTTTCGCCCCGAAGAACGTTTTCCAATGATGAGCACTTTTAAAGTTCTGCTATGTGGCGCGGTA
TTATCCCGTATTGACGCCGGGCAAGAGCAACTCGGTCGCCGCATACACTATTCTCAGAATGACTTGGTTG
AGTACTCACCAGTCACAGAAAAGCATCTTACGGATGGCATGACAGTAAGAGAATTATGCAGTGCTGCCAT
AACCATGAGTGATAACACTGCGGCCAACTTACTTCTGACAACGATCGGAGGACCGAAGGAGCTAACCGCT
TTTTTGCACAACATGGGGGATCATGTAACTCGCCTTGATCGTTGGGAACCGGAGCTGAATGAAGCCATAC
CAAACGACGAGCGTGACACCACGATGCCTGTAGCAATGGCAACAACGTTGCGCAAACTATTAACTGGCGA
ACTACTTACTCTAGCTTCCCGGCAACAATTAATAGACTGGATGGAGGCGGATAAAGTTGCAGGACCACTT
CTGCGCTCGGCCCTTCCGGCTGGCTGGTTTATTGCTGATAAATCTGGAGCCGGTGAGCGTGGGTCTCGCG
GTATCATTGCAGCACTGGGGCCAGATGGTAAGCCCTCCCGTATCGTAGTTATCTACACGACGGGGAGTCA
GGCAACTATGGATGAACGAAATAGACAGATCGCTGAGATAGGTGCCTCACTGATTAAGCATTGGTAACTG
TCAGACCAAGTTTACTCATATATACTTTAGATTGATTTAAAACTTCATTTTTAATTTAAAAGGATCTAGG
TGAAGATCCTTTTTGATAATCTCATGACCAAAATCCCTTAACGTGAGTTTTCGTTCCACTGAGCGTCAGA
CCCCGTAGAAAAGATCAAAGGATCTTCTTGAGATCCTTTTTTTCTGCGCGTAATCTGCTGCTTGCAAACA
AAAAAACCACCGCTACCAGCGGTGGTTTGTTTGCCGGATCAAGAGCTACCAACTCTTTTTCCGAAGGTAA
CTGGCTTCAGCAGAGCGCAGATACCAAATACTGTTCTTCTAGTGTAGCCGTAGTTAGGCCACCACTTCAA
GAACTCTGTAGCACCGCCTACATACCTCGCTCTGCTAATCCTGTTACCAGTGGCTGCTGCCAGTGGCGAT
AAGTCGTGTCTTACCGGGTTGGACTCAAGACGATAGTTACCGGATAAGGCGCAGCGGTCGGGCTGAACGG
GGGGTTCGTGCACACAGCCCAGCTTGGAGCGAACGACCTACACCGAACTGAGATACCTACAGCGTGAGCT
ATGAGAAAGCGCCACGCTTCCCGAAGGGAGAAAGGCGGACAGGTATCCGGTAAGCGGCAGGGTCGGAACA
GGAGAGCGCACGAGGGAGCTTCCAGGGGGAAACGCCTGGTATCTTTATAGTCCTGTCGGGTTTCGCCACC
TCTGACTTGAGCGTCGATTTTTGTGATGCTCGTCAGGGGGGCGGAGCCTATGGAAAAACGCCAGCAACGC
GGCCTTTTTACGGTTCCTGGCCTTTTGCTGGCCTTTTGCTCACATGTTCTTTCCTGCGTTATCCCCTGAT
TCTGTGGATAACCGTATTACCGCCTTTGAGTGAGCTGATACCGCTCGCCGCAGCCGAACGACCGAGCGCA
GCGAGTCAGTGAGCGAGGAAGCGGAAGAGCGCCCAATACGCAAACCGCCTCTCCCCGCGCGTTGGCCGAT
TCATTAATGCAGCTGGCACGACAGGTTTCCCGACTGGAAAGCGGGCAGTGAGCGCAACGCAATTAATGTG
AGTTAGCTCACTCATTAGGCACCCCAGGCTTTACACTTTATGCTTCCGGCTCGTATGTTGTGTGGAATTG
TGAGCGGATAACAATTTCACACAGGAAACAGCTATGACCATGATTACGCCAAGCGCGCAATTAACCCTCA
CTAAAGGGAACAAAAGCTGGAGCTGCAAGCTTAA
