>Addgene plasmid #144421 | TFORF2945 | depositor partial sequence | sequence record 285378 | Insert
ACCGCCACCATGACCAAATCGTACAGCGAGAGTGGGCTGATGGGCGAGCCTCAGCCCCAAGGTCCTCCAA
GCTGGACAGACGAGTGTCTCAGTTCTCAGGACGAGGAGCACGAGGCAGACAAGAAGGAGGACGACCTCGA
AACCATGAACGCAGAGGAGGACTCACTGAGGAACGGGGGAGAGGAGGAGGACGAAGATGAGGACCTGGAA
GAGGAGGAAGAAGAGGAAGAGGAGGATGACGATCAAAAGCCCAAGAGACGCGGCCCCAAAAAGAAGAAGA
TGACTAAGGCTCGCCTGGAGCGTTTTAAATTGAGACGCATGAAGGCTAACGCCCGGGAGCGGAACCGCAT
GCACGGACTGAACGCGGCGCTAGACAACCTGCGCAAGGTGGTGCCTTGCTATTCTAAGACGCAGAAGCTG
TCCAAAATCGAGACTCTGCGCTTGGCCAAGAACTACATCTGGGCTCTGTCGGAGATCCTGCGCTCAGGCA
AAAGCCCAGACCTGGTCTCCTTCGTTCAGACGCTTTGCAAGGGCTTATCCCAACCCACCACCAACCTGGT
TGCGGGCTGCCTGCAACTCAATCCTCGGACTTTTCTGCCTGAGCAGAACCAGGACATGCCCCCCCACCTG
CCGACGGCCAGCGCTTCCTTCCCTGTACACCCCTACTCCTACCAGTCGCCTGGGCTGCCCAGTCCGCCTT
ACGGTACCATGGACAGCTCCCATGTCTTCCACGTTAAGCCTCCGCCGCACGCCTACAGCGCAGCGCTGGA
GCCCTTCTTTGAAAGCCCTCTGACTGATTGCACCAGCCCTTCCTTTGATGGACCCCTCAGCCCGCCGCTC
AGCATCAATGGCAACTTCTCTTTCAAACACGAACCGTCCGCCGAGTTTGAGAAAAATTATGCCTTTACCA
TGCACTATCCTGCAGCGACACTGGCAGGGGCCCAAAGCCACGGATCAATCTTCTCAGGCACCGCTGCCCC
TCGCTGCGAGATCCCCATAGACAATATTATGTCCTTCGATAGCCATTCACATCATGAGCGAGTCATGAGT
GCCCAGCTCAATGCCATATTTCATGATTAGTAATGAACTAGTCCGTAACTTGAAAGTATTTCGATTTCTT
GGCTTTATATATCTTGTGGAAAGGACGATAACGCCAATGCTCGGGGCCCGGA
