>Addgene plasmid #144421 | TFORF2945 | depositor partial sequence | sequence record 285379 | Barcode
TAACGCCAATGCTCGGGGCCCGGA
